>Addgene plasmid #159083 | pMSR:MSMEG_0758:Dendra | addgene full sequence | sequence record 315737 | Addgene NGS Result
TGATAGAGTTTGTCCTCCCTATCAGTGATAGATAGGCTTAAGGAGTAATACGACTCACTATAGGGAGAAG
GAGGCCATTATGCCGCGCCCGCTGCGGGGGTTACCCACCGTCGGCATCGACGACGTCGACGCGCATCACC
GGGTGATCGTGACGGGATCCGCGGGTGATCTGGCCGCGGTGCTGACGCGGTTGCTGAAGGCCGATCGGCT
CGATGTCGAGGTCGCGCACGCGCGCACCAGCTGGTCGGCGCGTCGCGCCCTGCGCGGTACCGCCCGGCGA
GTGCCGCTGATCCGCGACGAGACCGGAACCGTACTTGTTTCCGCTGCTGAGTGGCACGGCAAGGAGGCCG
CCCCGCTCGAGGGCGAGGCGATCGTCGACGACACGGTGCTGTTCGACGGCCAGGCGCACGGCGTGCGGAT
CGAGCCGCTCGACGCGGTGCCGGGCCTGCGTGCGAGCGTGCTGTCGCGCCGGGGCAGGCCGCTGGGCTGG
GTCAGCGGGCGCGCGGCTCAACTGGGCACGCCGGGCGCCGTGGTGGTGCGCGACGGCGCCACGATGGCGC
GGCCGGTACGCCGCTCGACGTTCTACCGGCACACCCAGGGCTGGCTGCGCGTCGGCAAGCTTGGTGCGGC
CGCGGGCAACACGCCTGGCATCAATCTGATCAAGGAGGACATGCGTGTCAAGGTGCATATGGAGGGCAAC
GTGAACGGTCACGCCTTCGTGATCGAGGGGGAGGGTAAGGGTAAGCCTTACGAAGGGACCCAGACCGCCA
ACCTCACCGTCAAGGAGGGCGCCCCTCTCCCATTCTCGTACGATATCCTCACTACCGCGGTGCATTACGG
GAACCGCGTGTTCACCAAGTACCCCGAGGATATCCCTGACTACTTCAAGCAGAGCTTCCCGGAGGGATAC
TCCTGGGAGCGGACGATGACCTTCGAAGACAAGGGTATCTGTACGATCCGCAGCGACATCTCGCTGGAAG
GGGACTGTTTCTTCCAGAACGTCCGTTTCAAGGGGACCAACTTTCCGCCGAACGGCCCGGTCATGCAGAA
GAAGACCCTCAAGTGGGAGCCGAGCACGGAGAAGCTGCACGTTCGGGACGGCCTCCTGGTCGGCAACATC
AACATGGCGCTGCTGCTGGAAGGCGGCGGCCACTACCTATGCGACTTCAAGACCACGTACAAAGCGAAGA
AGGTCGTCCAGCTGCCCGACGCGCACTTCGTGGACCACCGCATCGAAATCCTGGGGAACGATTCGGACTA
CAACAAGGTCAAGTTGTACGAGCACGCTGTGGCACGCTATAGCCCGCTCCCGTCGCAGGTCTGGTTCGAA
GGCGGCGGCGGGGAGAACCTGTATTTCCAGGACTACAAGGACGACGACGACAAGTGATTTAAATAACCCC
TTGGGGCCTCTAAACGGGTCTTGAGGGGTTTTTTGTTAACTAGCGTACGATCGAATTCCTGCAGCTCACG
GTAACTGATGCCGTATTTGCAGTACCAGCGTACGGCCCACAGAATGATGTCACGCTGAAAATGCCGGCCT
TTGAATGGGTTCATGTGCAGCTCCATCAGCAAAAGGGGATGATAAGTTTATCACCACCGACTATTTGCAA
CAGTGCCGTTGATCGTGCTATGATCGACTGATGTCATCAGCGGTGGAGTGCAATGTCGTGCAATACGAAT
GGCGAAAAGCCGAGCTCATCGGTCAGCTTCTCAACCTTGGGGTTACCCCCGGCGGTGTGCTGCTGGTCCA
CAGCTCCTTCCGTAGCGTCCGGCCCCTCGAAGATGGGCCACTTGGACTGATCGAGGCCCTGCGTGCTACG
CTGGGTCCGGGAGGGACGCTCGTCATGCCCTCGTGGTCAGGTCTGGACGACGAGCCGTTCGATCCTGCCA
CGTCGCCCGTTACACCGGACCTTGGAGTTGTCTCTGACACATTCTGGCGCCTGCCAAATGTAAAGCGCAG
CGCCCATCCATTTGCCTTTGCGGCAGCGGGGCCACAGGCAGAGCAGATCATCTCTGATCCATTGCCCCTG
CCACCTTACTCGCCTGCAAGCCCGGTCGCCCGTGTCCATGAACTCGATGGGCAGGTACTTCTCCTCGGCG
TGGGACACGATGCCAACACGACGCTGCATCTTGCCGAGTTGATGGCAAAGGTTCCCTATGGGGTGCCGAG
ACACTGCACCATTCTTCAGGATGGCAAGTTGGTACGCGTCGATTATCTCGAGAATGACCACTGCTGTGAG
CGCTTTGCCTTGGCGGACAGGTGGCTCAAGGAGAAGAGCCTTCAGAAGGAAGGTCCAGTCGGTCATGCCT
TTGCTCGGTTGATCCGCTCCCGCGACATTGTGGCGACAGCCCTGGGTCAACTGGGCCGAGATCCGTTGAT
CTTCCTGCATCCGCCAGAGGCGGGATGCGAAGAATGCGATGCCGCTCGCCAGTCGATTGGCTGAGCTCAT
GAGCGGAGAACGAGATGACGTTGGAGGGGCAAGGTCGCGCTGATTGCTGGGGCAACACGGGGGATCCACT
AGTTCCATGAGCGTCAGACCCCGTAGAAAAGATCAAAGGATCTTCTTGAGATCCTTTTTTTCTGCGCGTA
ATCTGCTGCTTGCAAACAAAAAAACCACCGCTACCAGCGGTGGTTTGTTTGCCGGATCAAGAGCTACCAA
CTCTTTTTCCGAAGGTAACTGGCTTCAGCAGAGCGCAGATACCAAATACTGTCCTTCTAGTGTAGCCGTA
GTTAGGCCACCACTTCAAGAACTCTGTAGCACCGCCTACATACCTCGCTCTGCTAATCCTGTTACCAGTG
GCTGCTGCCAGTGGCGATAAGTCGTGTCTTACCGGGTTGGACTCAAGACGATAGTTACCGGATAAGGCGC
AGCGGTCGGGCTGAACGGGGGGTTCGTGCACACAGCCCAGCTTGGAGCGAACGACCTACACCGAACTGAG
ATACCTACAGCGTGAGCTATGAGAAAGCGCCACGCTTCCCGAGGGGAGAAAGGCGGACAGGTATCCGGTA
AGCGGCAGGGTCGGAACAGGAGAGCGCACGAGGGAGCTTCCAGGGGGAAACGCCTGGTATCTTTATAGTC
CTGTCGGGTTTCGCCACCTCTGACTTGAGCGTCGATTTTTGTGATGCTCGTCAGGGGGGCGGAGCCTATG
GAAAAACGCCAGCAACGCGGCCTTTTTACGGTTCCTGGCCTTTTGCTGGCCTTTTGCTCACATGTTCTTT
CCTGCGTTATCCCCTGATTCTGTGGATAACCGTATTACCGCCTTTGAGTGAGCTGATACCGCTCGCCGCA
GCCGAACGACCGAGCGCAACGCGTGCGGCCGCGGTACCCGGGGATCCTCTAGAGTCGACCACCAAGGGCA
CCATCTCTGCTTGGGCCACCCCGTTGGCCGCAGCCAGCTCGCTGAGAGCCGTGAACGACAGGGCGAACGC
CAGCCCGCCGACGGCGAGGGTTCCGACCGCTGCAACTCCCGGTGCAACCTTGTCCCGGTCTATTCTCTTC
ACTGCACCAGCTCCAATCTGGTGTGAATGCCCCTCGTCTGTTCGCGCAGGCGGGGGGCTCTATTCGTTTG
TCAGCATCGAAAGTAGCCAGATCAGGGATGCGTTGCAACCGCGTATGCCCAGGTCAGAAGAGTCGCACAA
GAGTTGCAGACCCCTGGAAAGAAAAATGGCCAGAGGGCGAAAACACCCTCTGACCAGCGGAGCGGGCGAC
GGGAATCGAACCCGCGTAGCTAGTTTGGAAGAATGGGTGTCTGCCGACCACATATGGGCCGGTCAAGATA
GGTTTTTACCCCCTCTCGGCTGCATCCTCTAAGTGGAAAGAAATTGCAGGTCGTAGAAGCGCGTTGAAGC
CTGAGAGTTGCACAGGAGTTGCAACCCGGTAGCCTTGTTCACGACGAGAGGAGACCTAGTTGGCACGTCG
CGGATGGGGATCGCTGAAGACTCAGCGCAGCGGGAGGATCCAAGCCTCATACGTCAACCCGCAGGACGGT
GTGAGGTACTACGCGCTGCAGACCTACGACAACAAGATGGACGCCGAAGCCTGGCTCGCGGGCGAGAAGC
GGCTCATCGAGATGGAGACCTGGACCCCTCCACAGGACCGGGCGAAGAAGGCAGCCGCCAGCGCCATCAC
GCTGGAGGAGTACACCCGGAAGTGGCTCGTGGAGCGCGACCTCGCAGACGGCACCAGGGATCTGTACAGC
GGGCACGCGGAGCGCCGCATCTACCCGGTGCTAGGTGAAGTGGCGGTCACAGAGATGACGCCAGCTCTGG
TGCGTGCGTGGTGGGCCGGGATGGGTAGGAAGCACCCGACTGCCCGCCGGCATGCCTACAACGTCCTCCG
GGCGGTGATGAACACAGCGGTCGAGGACAAGCTGATCGCAGAGAACCCGTGCCGGATCGAGCAGAAGGCA
GCCGATGAGCGCGACGTAGAGGCGCTGACGCCTGAGGAGCTGGACATCGTCGCCGCTGAGATCTTCGAGC
ACTACCGGATCGCGGCATACATCCTGGCGTGGACGAGCCTCCGGTTCGGAGAGCTGATCGAGCTTCGCCG
CAAGGACATCGTGGACGACGGCATGACGATGAAGCTCCGGGTGCGCCGTGGCGCTTCCCGCGTGGGGAAC
AAGATCGTCGTTGGCAACGCCAAGACCGTCCGGTCGAAGCGTCCTGTGACGGTTCCGCCTCACGTCGCGG
AGATGATCCGAGCGCACATGAAGGACCGTACGAAGATGAACAAGGGCCCCGAGGCATTCCTGGTGACCAC
GACGCAGGGCAACCGGCTGTCGAAGTCCGCGTTCACCAAGTCGCTGAAGCGTGGCTACGCCAAGATCGGT
CGGCCGGAACTCCGCATCCACGACCTCCGCGCTGTCGGCGCTACGTTCGCCGCTCAGGCAGGTGCGACGA
CCAAGGAGCTGATGGCCCGTCTCGGTCACACGACTCCTAGGATGGCGATGAAGTACCAGATGGCGTCTGA
GGCCCGCGACGAGGCTATCGCTGAGGCGATGTCCAAGCTGGCCAAGACCTCCTGAAACGCAAAAAGCCCC
CCTCCCAAGGACACTGAGTCCTAAAGAGGGGGGTTTCTTGTCAGTACGCGAAGAACCACGCCTGGCCGCG
AGCGCCAGCACCGCCGCTCTGTGCGGAGACCTGGGCACCAGCCCCGCCGCCGCCAGGAGCATTGCCGTTC
CCGCCAGAAATCTAGACGGTGACCACAACGCGCCCGCTTTGATCGGGGACGTCGAAATATTGGATCGTCG
GCACCGTCACGGCCGTGGGAGGCGGCACGATCCGCGACGTGATGATCGGCCGCATCCCCACGGTGCTGCG
CAGTGAGCTCTACGCCATCCCGGCGTTGATCTGTGCGTTCGCACGCACAGGCCCGGTGTGAGAAGGGTCT
CTGACGAGCGGGAGAACTCCCTATCAG
Features (pLannotate 1.2.2; 14 found; start..end, strand, type, name):
     15..32      +  promoter       tight TRE promoter (fragment): Tet-responsive promoter PTight, consisting of seven tet operator sequences followed by the minimal CMV promoter
     46..64      +  promoter       T7 promoter: promoter for bacteriophage T7 RNA polymerase
    362..379     +  CDS            hGLuc (fragment): secreted Gaussia luciferase human codon-optimized
    638..1324    +  CDS            Dendra2: Dendra2 is a photoconvertible green fluorescent protein published in 2006, derived from Dendronephthya sp.. It has high acid sensitivity.
   1364..1384    +  CDS            FLAG (fragment): FLAG® epitope tag, followed by an enterokinase cleavage site
   1393..1435    +  terminator     T7 terminator (fragment): transcription terminator for bacteriophage T7 RNA polymerase
   1641..2441    +  CDS            ApmR: aminoglycoside 3-N-acetyltransferase type IV ; aac(3)IV; confers resistance to apramycin (Paget and Davies, 1996)
   2508..2525    -  misc_feature   MCS (fragment): pBluescript multiple cloning site
   2566..3154    +  rep_origin     ori: high-copy-number ColE1/pMB1/pBR322/pUC origin of replication
   3322..3350    +  misc_feature   MCS (fragment): pUC18/19 multiple cloning site
   3910..5022    +  CDS            33: VINT_BPML5 - Also known as int. Protein inferred from homology: Swiss-Prot protein existence level 3. Integrase is necessary for integration of the phage into the host genome by site-specific recombination. From Mycobacterium phage L5 (Mycobacteriophage L5).
   5084..5188    -  CDS            32 (fragment): VG32_BPML5 - Protein predicted: Swiss-Prot protein existence level 4. From Mycobacterium phage L5 (Mycobacteriophage L5).
   5244..5348    +  CDS            Y4104_STRCO (fragment): Protein inferred from homology: Swiss-Prot protein existence level 3. From Streptomyces coelicolor (strain ATCC BAA-471 / A3(2) / M145).
   5406..8       +  promoter       tight TRE promoter (fragment) (across the origin): Tet-responsive promoter PTight, consisting of seven tet operator sequences followed by the minimal CMV promoter
