[The description below was written by a language model from this plasmid's Addgene catalogue record and pLannotate feature annotations shown in this document.]
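Description:
pMSR:MSMEG_0758:Dendra is a 5.4 kb shuttle-type plasmid from a Mycobacterial Systems Resource collection, built on the pMSR:Dendra backbone and catalogued both as a bacterial expression vector and as an integrating mycobacterial expression vector. It replicates in E. coli from a high-copy ColE1/pUC-type origin and is selected with apramycin through the aac(3)IV acetyltransferase gene. It carries no annotated mycobacterial replication origin. Instead it encodes the mycobacteriophage L5 integrase, with adjacent L5-derived sequence, which mediates site-specific recombination into the L5 attachment site of the mycobacterial chromosome to give stable single-copy insertion.

The payload is the Mycobacterium smegmatis open reading frame MSMEG_0758, inserted by ligation-independent cloning and fused at its C terminus through a Gly-Ala linker to Dendra2, a green-to-red photoconvertible fluorescent protein, followed by a single FLAG epitope. The record does not describe the function of MSMEG_0758, and the gene itself is not annotated in the feature table. It presumably lies in the gap between the promoter region and Dendra2, where a short "Gaussia luciferase" hit is most likely a spurious match. The listed promoter is pmycTetO, a mycobacterial promoter bearing tet operators. The short "tight TRE" fragments flagged around the sequence origin are probably these operator sites rather than a mammalian promoter. A T7 promoter lies just downstream and a partial T7 terminator follows the FLAG tag, so the same fusion can be transcribed by T7 RNA polymerase in E. coli, which is the stated purpose. The design supports tetracycline-regulatable expression, localisation imaging and FLAG-based detection or purification of the tagged protein.
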