Addgene plasmid #159083: pMSR:MSMEG_0758:Dendra
Purpose: T7 expression of C-term fluorescent fusion in E. coli
Depositing lab: Keith Derbyshire & Joseph Wade. Depositing organization: Wadsworth Center, New York State Department of Health. Publication: A Mycobacterial Systems Resource for the Research Community. Judd JA, Canestrari J, Clark R, Joseph A, Lapierre P, Lasek-Nesselquist E, Mir M, Palumbo M, Smith C, Stone M, Upadhyay A, Wirth SE, Dedrick RM, Meier CG, Russell DA, Dills A, Dove E, Kester J, Wolf ID, Zhu J, Rubin ER, Fortune S, Hatfull GF, Gray TA, Wade JT, Derbyshire KM. mBio. 2021 Mar 2;12(2). pii: mBio.02401-20. doi: 10.1128/mBio.02401-20. PubMed 33653882.
Backbone
  Vector backbone: pMSR:Dendra
  Vector type: Bacterial Expression ; Integrating Mycobacterial Expression Vector attL5
Growth in bacteria
  Bacterial resistance: Apramycin, 25 μg/mL
  Growth temperature: 37°C
  Growth strain: DH5alpha
  Copy number: High Copy
Gene/Insert
  Gene/Insert name: MSMEG_0758
  Species: M. smegmatis
  Promoter: pmycTetO
  Tag / fusion protein: Gly-Ala Linker/Dendra2/1x Flag Tag (C terminal on insert)
  Cloning method: Ligation Independent Cloning
  Sequencing primers: 5′ TGATAGAGTTTGTCCTCCCTATCAG; 3′ TCCATATGCACCTTGACACG
Terms and licenses: Academic/Nonprofit Terms; Industry Terms: Not Available to Industry
Depositor comments: NCBI reference sequence: CP000480.1. 5' cloning site: Ase1, destroyed during cloning. 3' cloning site: HindIII, not destroyed during cloning
How to cite: pMSR:MSMEG_0758:Dendra was a gift from Keith Derbyshire & Joseph Wade (Addgene plasmid # 159083 ; http://n2t.net/addgene:159083 ; RRID:Addgene_159083)
