>Addgene plasmid #159083 | pMSR:MSMEG_0758:Dendra | depositor partial sequence | sequence record 307025 | insert sequence
ATGCCGCGCCCGCTGCGGGGGTTACCCACCGTCGGCATCGACGACGTCGACGCGCATCACCGGGTGATCG
TGACGGGATCCGCGGGTGATCTGGCCGCGGTGCTGACGCGGTTGCTGAAGGCCGATCGGCTCGATGTCGA
GGTCGCGCACGCGCGCACCAGCTGGTCGGCGCGTCGCGCCCTGCGCGGTACCGCCCGGCGAGTGCCGCTG
ATCCGCGACGAGACCGGAACCGTACTTGTTTCCGCTGCTGAGTGGCACGGCAAGGAGGCCGCCCCGCTCG
AGGGCGAGGCGATCGTCGACGACACGGTGCTGTTCGACGGCCAGGCGCACGGCGTGCGGATCGAGCCGCT
CGACGCGGTGCCGGGCCTGCGTGCGAGCGTGCTGTCGCGCCGGGGCAGGCCGCTGGGCTGGGTCAGCGGG
CGCGCGGCTCAACTGGGCACGCCGGGCGCCGTGGTGGTGCGCGACGGCGCCACGATGGCGCGGCCGGTAC
GCCGCTCGACGTTCTACCGGCACACCCAGGGCTGGCTGCGCGTCGGC
